Addgene plasmid #216583: DDX3X - A501E in pENTR
Purpose: gateway cloning donor vector containing DDX3X ASD mutation
Depositing lab: Douglas Allan & Christopher Loewen. Depositing organization: University of British Columbia.
Backbone
  Vector backbone: pCR8-GW-TOPO
  Backbone manufacturer: GenScript
  Backbone size w/o insert (bp): 2800
  Vector type: Gateway Entry Plasmid
Growth in bacteria
  Bacterial resistance: Spectinomycin, 50 μg/mL
  Growth temperature: 37°C
  Growth strain: DH5alpha
  Copy number: High Copy
Gene/Insert
  Gene/Insert name: DDX3X
  Species: H. sapiens (human)
  Insert size (bp): 2000
  Mutation: A501E
  Entrez Gene: DDX3X (a.k.a. CAP-Rf, DBX, DDX14, DDX3, HLP2, MRX102, MRXSSB)
  Cloning method: Gibson Cloning
  Sequencing primers: 5′ M13 fwd; 3′ M13 rev
Terms and licenses: Academic/Nonprofit Terms; Industry Terms: Not Available to Industry
Depositor comments: insert contains a Kozak sequence that encodes a linker for cloning into N-terminal tagging pDEST vectors
How to cite: DDX3X - A501E in pENTR was a gift from Douglas Allan & Christopher Loewen (Addgene plasmid # 216583 ; http://n2t.net/addgene:216583 ; RRID:Addgene_216583)
