[The description below was written by a language model from this plasmid's Addgene catalogue record and pLannotate feature annotations shown in this document.]
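Description:
DDX3X - A501E in pENTR is a Gateway entry (donor) plasmid built on the pCR8-GW-TOPO backbone and carrying the human DDX3X coding sequence with an A501E substitution, which the record describes as an autism spectrum disorder (ASD)-associated mutation. The sequenced plasmid is about 4.8 kb, consistent with a roughly 2.8 kb backbone plus a roughly 2 kb insert that was introduced by Gibson assembly. It is maintained in E. coli at high copy number through a ColE1/pUC-type origin and is selected with spectinomycin via the aadA (SmR) aminoglycoside adenylyltransferase gene. That gene lies downstream of a fragment of the class 1 integron Pc promoter and a short gentamicin-resistance gene remnant.

The DDX3X open reading frame sits between attL1 and attL2 sites, so an LR Clonase reaction can transfer it in a defined orientation into any attR-containing destination vector. According to the depositor, the insert begins with a Kozak sequence designed so that it also reads through as a linker when the gene is moved into N-terminal tagging destination vectors. This allows either in-frame fusion or untagged expression, depending on the destination. The entry clone has no annotated eukaryotic promoter, so expression in a target system depends on the destination vector. A T7 promoter lies just outside attL2, pointing toward the insert in the antisense direction. rrnB T1 and T2 terminators upstream of the cassette help insulate it from read-through transcription. Short lacZα and lacI fragments are backbone remnants. The plasmid serves as a source for generating expression constructs to study the functional effects of this DDX3X variant.
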