Features (pLannotate 1.2.2; 12 found; start..end, strand, type, name):
     42..78      -  CDS            lacZα (fragment): LacZα fragment of β-galactosidase; lacZ fragment
     94..193     +  protein_bind   attL1: mutant version of attL; recombination site for the Gateway® LR reaction LR Clonase™
    202..2187    +  CDS            DDX3X: DDX3X_HUMAN - Also known as DBX From Homo sapiens (Human).
   2194..2293    -  protein_bind   attL2: mutant version of attL; recombination site for the Gateway® LR reaction LR Clonase™
   2311..2329    -  promoter       T7 promoter: promoter for bacteriophage T7 RNA polymerase
   2519..2542    +  promoter       Pc promoter (fragment): intI1 (promoter lies within the coding sequence); class 1 integron promoter
   2718..2774    +  CDS            GmR (fragment): gentamycin acetyltransferase; aacC1; confers resistance to gentamycin
   2781..3572    +  CDS            SmR: aminoglycoside adenylyltransferase (Murphy, 1985); aadA; confers resistance to spectinomycin and streptomycin
   3665..4253    +  rep_origin     ori: high-copy-number ColE1/pMB1/pBR322/pUC origin of replication
   4436..4528    +  CDS            lacI (fragment): lac repressor; lacI; The lac repressor binds to the lac operator to inhibit transcription in E. coli. This inhibition can be relieved by adding lactose or isopropyl-β-D-thiogalactopyranoside (IPTG).
   4583..4610    -  terminator     rrnB T2 terminator: transcription terminator T2 from the E. coli rrnB gene
   4742..4785    +  terminator     rrnB T1 terminator: Escherichia coli rrnB; transcription terminator T1 from the E. coli rrnB gene
>Addgene plasmid #216583 | DDX3X - A501E in pENTR | addgene full sequence | sequence record 426877 | Addgene NGS Result
GCCTGGCAGTTCCCTACTCTCGCGTTAACGCTAGCATGGATGTTTTCCCAGTCACGACGTTGTAAAACGA
CGGCCAGTCTTAAGCTCGGGCCCCAAATAATGATTTTATTTTGACTGATAGTGACCTGTTCGTTGCAACA
AATTGATGAGCAATGCTTTTTTATAATGCCAACTTTGTACAAAAAAGCAGGCTCCGGCACCATGAGTCAT
GTGGCAGTGGAAAATGCGCTCGGGCTGGACCAGCAGTTTGCTGGCCTAGACCTGAACTCTTCAGATAATC
AGAGTGGAGGAAGTACAGCCAGCAAAGGGCGCTATATTCCTCCTCATTTAAGGAACCGAGAAGCTACTAA
AGGTTTCTACGATAAAGACAGTTCAGGGTGGAGTTCTAGCAAAGATAAGGATGCGTATAGCAGTTTTGGA
TCTCGTAGTGATTCAAGAGGGAAGTCTAGCTTCTTCAGTGATCGTGGAAGTGGATCAAGGGGAAGGTTTG
ATGATCGTGGACGGAGTGATTACGATGGCATTGGCAGCCGTGGTGACAGAAGTGGCTTTGGCAAATTTGA
ACGTGGTGGAAACAGTCGCTGGTGTGACAAATCAGATGAAGATGATTGGTCAAAACCACTCCCACCAAGT
GAACGCTTGGAACAGGAACTCTTTTCTGGAGGCAACACTGGGATTAATTTTGAGAAATACGATGACATTC
CAGTTGAGGCAACAGGCAACAACTGTCCTCCACATATTGAAAGTTTCAGTGATGTTGAGATGGGAGAAAT
TATCATGGGAAACATTGAGCTTACTCGTTATACTCGCCCAACTCCAGTGCAAAAGCATGCTATTCCTATT
ATCAAAGAGAAAAGAGACTTGATGGCTTGTGCCCAAACAGGGTCTGGAAAAACTGCAGCATTTCTGTTGC
CCATCTTGAGTCAGATTTATTCAGATGGTCCAGGCGAGGCTTTGAGGGCCATGAAGGAAAATGGAAGGTA
TGGGCGCCGCAAACAATACCCAATCTCCTTGGTATTAGCACCAACGAGAGAGTTGGCAGTACAGATCTAC
GAGGAAGCCAGAAAATTTTCATACCGATCTAGAGTTCGTCCTTGCGTGGTTTATGGTGGTGCCGATATTG
GTCAGCAGATTCGAGACTTGGAACGTGGATGCCATTTGTTAGTAGCCACTCCAGGACGTCTAGTGGATAT
GATGGAAAGAGGAAAGATTGGATTAGACTTTTGCAAATACTTGGTGTTAGATGAAGCTGATCGGATGTTG
GATATGGGGTTTGAGCCTCAGATTCGTAGAATAGTCGAACAAGATACTATGCCTCCAAAGGGTGTCCGCC
ACACTATGATGTTTAGTGCTACTTTTCCTAAGGAAATACAGATGCTGGCTCGTGATTTCTTAGATGAATA
TATCTTCTTGGCTGTAGGAAGAGTTGGCTCTACCTCTGAAAACATCACACAGAAAGTAGTTTGGGTGGAA
GAATCAGACAAACGGTCATTTCTGCTTGACCTCCTAAATGCAACAGGCAAGGATTCACTGACCTTAGTGT
TTGTGGAGACCAAAAAGGGTGCAGATTCTCTGGAGGATTTCTTATACCATGAAGGATACGCATGTACCAG
CATCCATGGAGACCGTTCTCAGAGGGATAGAGAAGAGGCCCTTCACCAGTTCCGCTCAGGAAAAAGCCCA
ATTTTAGTGGCTACAGCAGTAGAAGCAAGAGGACTGGACATTTCAAATGTGAAACATGTTATCAATTTTG
ACTTGCCAAGTGATATTGAAGAATATGTACATCGTATTGGTCGTACGGGACGTGTAGGAAACCTTGGCCT
GGCAACCTCATTCTTTAACGAGAGGAACATAAATATTACTAAGGATTTGTTGGATCTTCTTGTTGAAGCT
AAACAAGAAGTGCCGTCTTGGTTAGAAAACATGGCTTATGAACACCACTACAAGGGTAGCAGTCGTGGAC
GTTCTAAGAGTAGCAGATTTAGTGGAGGGTTTGGTGCCAGAGACTACCGACAAAGTAGCGGTGCCAGCAG
TTCCAGCTTCAGCAGCAGCCGCGCAAGCAGCAGCCGCAGTGGCGGAGGTGGCCACGGTAGCAGCAGAGGA
TTTGGTGGAGGTGGCTATGGAGGCTTTTACAACAGTGATGGATATGGAGGAAATTATAACTCCCAGGGGG
TTGACTGGTGGGGTAACTGATAGACCCAGCTTTCTTGTACAAAGTTGGCATTATAAAAAATAATTGCTCA
TCAATTTGTTGCAACGAACAGGTCACTATCAGTCAAAATAAAATCATTATTTGCCATCCAGCTGATATCC
CCTATAGTGAGTCGTATTACATGGTCATAGCTGTTTCCTGGCAGCTCTGGCCCGTGTCTCAAAATCTCTG
ATGTTACATTGCACAAGATAAAAATATATCATCATGCCTCCTCTAGACCAGCCAGGACAGAAATGCCTCG
ACTTCGCTGCTACCCAAGGTTGCCGGGTGACGCACACCGTGGAAACGGATGAAGGCACGAACCCAGTGGA
CATAAGCCTGTTCGGTTCGTAAGCTGTAATGCAAGTAGCGTATGCGCTCACGCAACTGGTCCAGAACCTT
GACCGAACGCAGCGGTGGTAACGGCGCAGTGGCGGTTTTCATGGCTTGTTATGACTGTTTTTTTGGGGTA
CAGTCTATGCCTCGGGCATCCAAGCAGCAAGCGCGTTACGCCGTGGGTCGATGTTTGATGTTATGGAGCA
GCAACGATGTTACGCAGCAGGGCAGTCGCCCTAAAACAAAGTTAAACATTATGAGGGAAGCGGTGATCGC
CGAAGTATCGACTCAACTATCAGAGGTAGTTGGCGTCATCGAGCGCCATCTCGAACCGACGTTGCTGGCC
GTACATTTGTACGGCTCCGCAGTGGATGGCGGCCTGAAGCCACACAGTGATATTGATTTGCTGGTTACGG
TGACCGTAAGGCTTGATGAAACAACGCGGCGAGCTTTGATCAACGACCTTTTGGAAACTTCGGCTTCCCC
TGGAGAGAGCGAGATTCTCCGCGCTGTAGAAGTCACCATTGTTGTGCACGACGACATCATTCCGTGGCGT
TATCCAGCTAAGCGCGAACTGCAATTTGGAGAATGGCAGCGCAATGACATTCTTGCAGGTATCTTCGAGC
CAGCCACGATCGACATTGATCTGGCTATCTTGCTGACAAAAGCAAGAGAACATAGCGTTGCCTTGGTAGG
TCCAGCGGCGGAGGAACTCTTTGATCCGGTTCCTGAACAGGATCTATTTGAGGCGCTAAATGAAACCTTA
ACGCTATGGAACTCGCCGCCCGACTGGGCTGGCGATGAGCGAAATGTAGTGCTTACGTTGTCCCGCATTT
GGTACAGCGCAGTAACCGGCAAAATCGCGCCGAAGGATGTCGCTGCCGACTGGGCAATGGAGCGCCTGCC
GGCCCAGTATCAGCCCGTCATACTTGAAGCTAGACAGGCTTATCTTGGACAAGAAGAAGATCGCTTGGCC
TCGCGCGCAGATCAGTTGGAAGAATTTGTCCACTACGTGAAAGGCGAGATCACCAAGGTAGTCGGCAAAT
AACCCTCGAGCCACCCATGACCAAAATCCCTTAACGTGAGTTACGCGTCGTTCCACTGAGCGTCAGACCC
CGTAGAAAAGATCAAAGGATCTTCTTGAGATCCTTTTTTTCTGCGCGTAATCTGCTGCTTGCAAACAAAA
AAACCACCGCTACCAGCGGTGGTTTGTTTGCCGGATCAAGAGCTACCAACTCTTTTTCCGAAGGTAACTG
GCTTCAGCAGAGCGCAGATACCAAATACTGTTCTTCTAGTGTAGCCGTAGTTAGGCCACCACTTCAAGAA
CTCTGTAGCACCGCCTACATACCTCGCTCTGCTAATCCTGTTACCAGTGGCTGCTGCCAGTGGCGATAAG
TCGTGTCTTACCGGGTTGGACTCAAGACGATAGTTACCGGATAAGGCGCAGCGGTCGGGCTGAACGGGGG
GTTCGTGCACACAGCCCAGCTTGGAGCGAACGACCTACACCGAACTGAGATACCTACAGCGTGAGCTATG
AGAAAGCGCCACGCTTCCCGAAGGGAGAAAGGCGGACAGGTATCCGGTAAGCGGCAGGGTCGGAACAGGA
GAGCGCACGAGGGAGCTTCCAGGGGGAAACGCCTGGTATCTTTATAGTCCTGTCGGGTTTCGCCACCTCT
GACTTGAGCGTCGATTTTTGTGATGCTCGTCAGGGGGGCGGAGCCTATGGAAAAACGCCAGCAACGCGGC
CTTTTTACGGTTCCTGGCCTTTTGCTGGCCTTTTGCTCACATGTTCTTTCCTGCGTTATCCCCTGATTCT
GTGGATAACCGTATTACCGCCTTTGAGTGAGCTGATACCGCTCGCCGCAGCCGAACGACCGAGCGCAGCG
AGTCAGTGAGCGAGGAAGCGGAAGAGCGCCCAATACGCAAACCGCCTCTCCCCGCGCGTTGGCCGATTCA
TTAATGCAGCTGGCACGACAGGTTTCCCGACTGGAAAGCGGGCAGTGAGCGCAACGCAATTAATACGCGT
ACCGCTAGCCAGGAAGAGTTTGTAGAAACGCAAAAAGGCCATCCGTCAGGATGGCCTTCTGCTTAGTTTG
ATGCCTGGCAGTTTATGGCGGGCGTCCTGCCCGCCACCCTCCGGGCCGTTGCTTCACAACGTTCAAATCC
GCTCCCGGCGGATTTGTCCTACTCAGGAGAGCGTTCACCGACAAACAACAGATAAAACGAAAGGCCCAGT
CTTCCGACTGAGCCTTTCGTTTTATTTGAT
